>Addgene plasmid #182040 | GST_LIM1334 | addgene full sequence | sequence record 358840 | Addgene NGS Result
AGCTTATCGACTGCACGGTGCACCAATGCTTCTGGCGTCAGGCAGCCATCGGAAGCTGTGGTATGGCTGT
GCAGGTCGTAAATCACTGCATAATTCGTGTCGCTCAAGGCGCACTCCCGTTCTGGATAATGTTTTTTGCG
CCGACATCATAACGGTTCTGGCAAATATTCTGAAATGAGCTGTTGACAATTAATCATCGGCTCGTATAAT
GTGTGGAATTGTGAGCGGATAACAATTTCACACAGGAAACAGTATTCATGTCCCCTATACTAGGTTATTG
GAAAATTAAGGGCCTTGTGCAACCCACTCGACTTCTTTTGGAATATCTTGAAGAAAAATATGAAGAGCAT
TTGTATGAGCGCGATGAAGGTGATAAATGGCGAAACAAAAAGTTTGAATTGGGTTTGGAGTTTCCCAATC
TTCCTTATTATATTGATGGTGATGTTAAATTAACACAGTCTATGGCCATCATACGTTATATAGCTGACAA
GCACAACATGTTGGGTGGTTGTCCAAAAGAGCGTGCAGAGATTTCAATGCTTGAAGGAGCGGTTTTGGAT
ATTAGATACGGTGTTTCGAGAATTGCATATAGTAAAGACTTTGAAACTCTCAAAGTTGATTTTCTTAGCA
AGCTACCTGAAATGCTGAAAATGTTCGAAGATCGTTTATGTCATAAAACATATTTAAATGGTGATCATGT
AACCCATCCTGACTTCATGTTGTATGACGCTCTTGATGTTGTTTTATACATGGACCCAATGTGCCTGGAT
GCGTTCCCAAAATTAGTTTGTTTTAAAAAACGTATTGAAGCTATCCCACAAATTGATAAGTACTTGAAAT
CCAGCAAGTATATAGCATGGCCTTTGCAGGGCTGGCAAGCCACGTTTGGTGGTGGCGACCATCCTCCAAA
ATCGGATCTGGTTCCGCGTGGATCTGGAGTCTGCGGGGCCTGCAAGAAGCCCATCGCCGGGCAGGTTGTG
ACCGCCATGGGGAAGACGTGGCACCCCGAGCACTTCGTCTGCACCCACTGCCAGGAGGAGATCGGATCCC
GGAACTTCTTCGAGCGGGATGGACAGCCCTACTGTGAAAAGGACTACCACAACCTCTTCTCCCCCAAGTG
CGGCGGGTGTGCCCGGGCTATCCTTGAAAACTATATTTCAGCCCTGAATACGCTCTGGCATCCTGAGTGT
TTCGTCTGCCGCGAATGTTTCACTCCATTTGTGAATGGGAGCTTCTTTGAGCACGATGGCCAGCCTTACT
GCGAAGTCCATTATCACGAGCGGCGCGCACCTAAATGTGGGGGCTGCGCTCGCGCCATTCTGGAGAATTA
CATCTCCGCTCTCAACACTCTGTGGCACCCCGAATGCTTTGTGTGTCGGGAGTGCTTTACGCCTTTCGTC
AACGGCAGTTTTTTCGAACATGACGGGCAGCCCTATTGTGAGGTGCACTACCATGAACGTCGGGGCTCGC
TGTGTTCTGGCTGCCAGAAGCCCATCACCGGCCGCTGCATCACCGCCATGGCCAAGAAGTTCCACCCCGA
GCACTTCGTCTGTGCCTTCTGCCTCAAGCAGCTCAACAAGGGCACCTTCAAGGAGCAGAACGACAAGCCT
TACTGTCAGAACTGCTTCCTCAAGCTCTTCTGCTAGAATTCATCGTGACTGACTGACGATCTGCCTCGCG
CGTTTCGGTGATGACGGTGAAAACCTCTGACACATGCAGCTCCCGGAGACGGTCACAGCTTGTCTGTAAG
CGGATGCCGGGAGCAGACAAGCCCGTCAGGGCGCGTCAGCGGGTGTTGGCGGGTGTCGGGGCGCAGCCAT
GACCCAGTCACGTAGCGATAGCGGAGTGTATAATTCTTGAAGACGAAAGGGCCTCGTGATACGCCTATTT
TTATAGGTTAATGTCATGATAATAATGGTTTCTTAGACGTCAGGTGGCACTTTTCGGGGAAATGTGCGCG
GAACCCCTATTTGTTTATTTTTCTAAATACATTCAAATATGTATCCGCTCATGAGACAATAACCCTGATA
AATGCTTCAATAATATTGAAAAAGGAAGAGTATGAGTATTCAACATTTCCGTGTCGCCCTTATTCCCTTT
TTTGCGGCATTTTGCCTTCCTGTTTTTGCTCACCCAGAAACGCTGGTGAAAGTAAAAGATGCTGAAGATC
AGTTGGGTGCACGAGTGGGTTACATCGAACTGGATCTCAACAGCGGTAAGATCCTTGAGAGTTTTCGCCC
CGAAGAACGTTTTCCAATGATGAGCACTTTTAAAGTTCTGCTATGTGGCGCGGTATTATCCCGTGTTGAC
GCCGGGCAAGAGCAACTCGGTCGCCGCATACACTATTCTCAGAATGACTTGGTTGAGTACTCACCAGTCA
CAGAAAAGCATCTTACGGATGGCATGACAGTAAGAGAATTATGCAGTGCTGCCATAACCATGAGTGATAA
CACTGCGGCCAACTTACTTCTGACAACGATCGGAGGACCGAAGGAGCTAACCGCTTTTTTGCACAACATG
GGGGATCATGTAACTCGCCTTGATCGTTGGGAACCGGAGCTGAATGAAGCCATACCAAACGACGAGCGTG
ACACCACGATGCCTGCAGCAATGGCAACAACGTTGCGCAAACTATTAACTGGCGAACTACTTACTCTAGC
TTCCCGGCAACAATTAATAGACTGGATGGAGGCGGATAAAGTTGCAGGACCACTTCTGCGCTCGGCCCTT
CCGGCTGGCTGGTTTATTGCTGATAAATCTGGAGCCGGTGAGCGTGGGTCTCGCGGTATCATTGCAGCAC
TGGGGCCAGATGGTAAGCCCTCCCGTATCGTAGTTATCTACACGACGGGGAGTCAGGCAACTATGGATGA
ACGAAATAGACAGATCGCTGAGATAGGTGCCTCACTGATTAAGCATTGGTAACTGTCAGACCAAGTTTAC
TCATATATACTTTAGATTGATTTAAAACTTCATTTTTAATTTAAAAGGATCTAGGTGAAGATCCTTTTTG
ATAATCTCATGACCAAAATCCCTTAACGTGAGTTTTCGTTCCACTGAGCGTCAGACCCCGTAGAAAAGAT
CAAAGGATCTTCTTGAGATCCTTTTTTTCTGCGCGTAATCTGCTGCTTGCAAACAAAAAAACCACCGCTA
CCAGCGGTGGTTTGTTTGCCGGATCAAGAGCTACCAACTCTTTTTCCGAAGGTAACTGGCTTCAGCAGAG
CGCAGATACCAAATACTGTCCTTCTAGTGTAGCCGTAGTTAGGCCACCACTTCAAGAACTCTGTAGCACC
GCCTACATACCTCGCTCTGCTAATCCTGTTACCAGTGGCTGCTGCCAGTGGCGATAAGTCGTGTCTTACC
GGGTTGGACTCAAGACGATAGTTACCGGATAAGGCGCAGCGGTCGGGCTGAACGGGGGGTTCGTGCACAC
AGCCCAGCTTGGAGCGAACGACCTACACCGAACTGAGATACCTACAGCGTGAGCTATGAGAAAGCGCCAC
GCTTCCCGAAGGGAGAAAGGCGGACAGGTATCCGGTAAGCGGCAGGGTCGGAACAGGAGAGCGCACGAGG
GAGCTTCCAGGGGGAAACGCCTGGTATCTTTATAGTCCTGTCGGGTTTCGCCACCTCTGACTTGAGCGTC
GATTTTTGTGATGCTCGTCAGGGGGGCGGAGCCTATGGAAAAACGCCAGCAACGCGGCCTTTTTACGGTT
CCTGGCCTTTTGCTGGCCTTTTGCTCACATGTTCTTTCCTGCGTTATCCCCTGATTCTGTGGATAACCGT
ATTACCGCCTTTGAGTGAGCTGATACCGCTCGCCGCAGCCGAACGACCGAGCGCAGCGAGTCAGTGAGCG
AGGAAGCGGAAGAGCGCCTGATGCGGTATTTTCTCCTTACGCATCTGTGCGGTATTTCACACCGCATAAA
TTCCGACACCATCGAATGGCGCAAAACCTTTCGCGGTATGGCATGATAGCGCCCGGAAGAGAGTCAATTC
AGGGTGGTGAATGTGAAACCAGTAACGTTATACGATGTCGCAGAGTATGCCGGTGTCTCTTATCAGACCG
TTTCCCGCGTGGTGAACCAGGCCAGCCACGTTTCTGCGAAAACGCGGGAAAAAGTGGAAGCGGCGATGGC
GGAGCTGAATTACATTCCCAACCGCGTGGCACAACAACTGGCGGGCAAACAGTCGTTGCTGATTGGCGTT
GCCACCTCCAGTCTGGCCCTGCACGCGCCGTCGCAAATTGTCGCGGCGATTAAATCTCGCGCCGATCAAC
TGGGTGCCAGCGTGGTGGTGTCGATGGTAGAACGAAGCGGCGTCGAAGCCTGTAAAGCGGCGGTGCACAA
TCTTCTCGCGCAACGCGTCAGTGGGCTGATCATTAACTATCCGCTGGATGACCAGGATGCCATTGCTGTG
GAAGCTGCCTGCACTAATGTTCCGGCGTTATTTCTTGATGTCTCTGACCAGACACCCATCAACAGTATTA
TTTTCTCCCATGAAGACGGTACGCGACTGGGCGTGGAGCATCTGGTCGCATTGGGTCACCAGCAAATCGC
GCTGTTAGCGGGCCCATTAAGTTCTGTCTCGGCGCGTCTGCGTCTGGCTGGCTGGCATAAATATCTCACT
CGCAATCAAATTCAGCCGATAGCGGAACGGGAAGGCGACTGGAGTGCCATGTCCGGTTTTCAACAAACCA
TGCAAATGCTGAATGAGGGCATCGTTCCCACTGCGATGCTGGTTGCCAACGATCAGATGGCGCTGGGCGC
AATGCGCGCCATTACCGAGTCCGGGCTGCGCGTTGGTGCGGATATCTCGGTAGTGGGATACGACGATACC
GAAGACAGCTCATGTTATATCCCGCCGTTAACCACCATCAAACAGGATTTTCGCCTGCTGGGGCAAACCA
GCGTGGACCGCTTGCTGCAACTCTCTCAGGGCCAGGCGGTGAAGGGCAATCAGCTGTTGCCCGTCTCACT
GGTGAAAAGAAAAACCACCCTGGCGCCCAATACGCAAACCGCCTCTCCCCGCGCGTTGGCCGATTCATTA
ATGCAGCTGGCACGACAGGTTTCCCGACTGGAAAGCGGGCAGTGAGCGCAACGCAATTAATGTAAGTTAG
CTCACTCATTAGGCACCCCAGGCTTTACACTTTATGCTTCCGGCTCGTATGTTGTGTGGAATTGTGAGCG
GATAACAATTTCACACAGGAAACAGCTATGACCATGATTACGGATTCACTGGCCGTCGTTTTACAACGTC
GTGACTGGGAAAACCCTGGCGTTACCCAACTTAATCGCCTTGCAGCACATCCCCCTTTCGCCAGCTGGCG
TAATAGCGAAGAGGCCCGCACCGATCGCCCTTCCCAACAGTTGCGCAGCCTGAATGGCGAATGGCGCTTT
GCCTGGTTTCCGGCACCAGAAGCGGTGCCGGAAAGCTGGCTGGAGTGCGATCTTCCTGAGGCCGATACTG
TCGTCGTCCCCTCAAACTGGCAGATGCACGGTTACGATGCGCCCATCTACACCAACGTGACCTATCCCAT
TACGGTCAATCCGCCGTTTGTTCCCACGGAGAATCCGACGGGTTGTTACTCGCTCACATTTAATGTTGAT
GAAAGCTGGCTACAGGAAGGCCAGACGCGAATTATTTTTGATGGCGTTGGAATT
Features (pLannotate 1.2.2; 17 found; start..end, strand, type, name):
    183..211     +  promoter       tac promoter: strong E. coli promoter; hybrid between the trp and lac UV5 promoters
    219..235     +  protein_bind   lac operator: The lac repressor binds to the lac operator to inhibit transcription in E. coli. This inhibition can be relieved by adding lactose or isopropyl-β-D-thiogalactopyranoside (IPTG). lac repressor encoded by lacI
    258..911     +  CDS            GST26_SCHJA: Experimental evidence at protein level: Swiss-Prot protein existence level 1. GST isoenzymes appear to play a central role in the parasite detoxification system. Other functions are also suspected including a role in increasing the solubility of haematin in the parasite gut. From Schistosoma japonicum (Blood fluke).
    921..1640    +  CDS            LPXN (fragment): LPXN_HUMAN - Also known as LDLP. Experimental evidence at protein level: Swiss-Prot protein existence level 1. Transcriptional coactivator for androgen receptor (AR) and serum response factor (SRF). Contributes to the regulation of cell adhesion, spreading and cell migration and acts as a negative regulator in integrin-mediated cell adhesion events. Suppresses the integrin- induced tyrosine phosphorylation of paxillin (PXN). May play a critical role as an adapter protein in the formation of the adhesion zone in osteoclasts. Negatively regulates B-cell antigen receptor (BCR) signaling. From Hom
   1671..1710    +  CDS            rop (fragment): Rop protein, which maintains plasmids at low copy number; rop
   1812..1852    +  misc_feature   bom (fragment): basis of mobility region from pBR322
   1957..2061    +  promoter       AmpR promoter: bla
   2062..2922    +  CDS            AmpR: β-lactamase; bla; confers resistance to ampicillin, carbenicillin, and related antibiotics
   3093..3681    +  rep_origin     ori: high-copy-number ColE1/pMB1/pBR322/pUC origin of replication
   3867..3918    -  misc_feature   bom (fragment): basis of mobility region from pBR322
   3925..4002    +  promoter       lacI promoter: lacI
   4003..5085    +  CDS            lacI: lac repressor; lacI; The lac repressor binds to the lac operator to inhibit transcription in E. coli. This inhibition can be relieved by adding lactose or isopropyl-β-D-thiogalactopyranoside (IPTG).
   5098..5119    +  protein_bind   CAP binding site: CAP binding activates transcription in the presence of cAMP. E. coli catabolite activator protein
   5134..5164    +  promoter       lac promoter: promoter for the E. coli lac operon
   5172..5188    +  protein_bind   lac operator: The lac repressor binds to the lac operator to inhibit transcription in E. coli. This inhibition can be relieved by adding lactose or isopropyl-β-D-thiogalactopyranoside (IPTG). lac repressor encoded by lacI
   5208..5381    +  CDS            lacZα: LacZα fragment of β-galactosidase; lacZ fragment
   5645..107     -  CDS            yciV (fragment) (across the origin): RNAAM_ECOLI - Also known as trpH From Escherichia coli (strain K12).
