[The description below was written by a language model from this plasmid's Addgene catalogue record and pLannotate feature annotations shown in this document.]
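Description:
GST_LIM1334 is a 5,654 bp bacterial expression plasmid built on a backbone recorded as pGST-2T, designed to produce a rearranged set of human paxillin (PXN) LIM domains as an N-terminal glutathione S-transferase fusion in E. coli. It replicates from a ColE1/pMB1-type origin and is selected with ampicillin through the bla (AmpR) gene and its own promoter. Short remnants of pBR322 rop and bom sequences are also annotated, along with a lac promoter/operator–lacZα segment and a small yciV fragment spanning the numbering origin. These appear to be backbone carry-over rather than functional payload.

Expression is driven by the strong hybrid tac promoter followed by a lac operator, and the plasmid carries its own lacI gene. Transcription is therefore repressed by Lac repressor until it is induced with IPTG or lactose. The open reading frame begins with the Schistosoma japonicum 26 kDa GST, which serves as an affinity handle for glutathione-based purification and pull-downs. It continues into a roughly 720 bp insert. According to the catalogue entry, this insert encodes paxillin LIM domains in the order 1, 3, 3 and 4, which implies that LIM2 is replaced by a second copy of LIM3. The automated annotation labels this region as a fragment of leupaxin (LPXN), a paxillin-family paralogue. This most likely reflects homology-based matching among LIM domains rather than a different insert, though the record does not resolve the discrepancy.

The associated study concerns LIM domain-dependent recruitment of paxillin to αvβ3 integrin-positive focal adhesions. That context suggests the recombinant protein was made for structural or biochemical analysis of how individual LIM domains contribute.
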