Addgene plasmid #182040: GST_LIM1334
Purpose: For expression of human paxillin LIM domains 1, 3, 3 and 4 with N-terminal GST fusion protein in E. coli.
Depositing lab: Vesa Hytönen. Depositing organization: Tampere University, BioMediTech. Publication: Structural and functional analysis of LIM domain-dependent recruitment of paxillin to alphavbeta3 integrin-positive focal adhesions. Ripamonti M, Liaudet N, Azizi L, Bouvard D, Hytonen VP, Wehrle-Haller B. Commun Biol. 2021 Mar 29;4(1):380. doi: 10.1038/s42003-021-01886-9. PubMed 33782527.
Backbone
  Vector backbone: pGST-2T
  Total vector size (bp): 5654
  Vector type: Bacterial Expression
Growth in bacteria
  Bacterial resistance: Ampicillin, 100 μg/mL
  Growth temperature: Room Temperature
  Growth strain: DH5alpha
  Growth instructions: RT or 18C O/N (150 rpm)
  Copy number: Unknown
Gene/Insert
  Gene/Insert name: LIM1334 (alt names: Paxillin; PXN)
  Species: H. sapiens (human)
  Mutation: LIM domains 1, 3, 3 and 4
  Entrez Gene: PXN
  Tag / fusion protein: GST (N terminal on insert)
Resource information
  A portion of this plasmid was derived from a plasmid made by: 1) 2)
Terms and licenses: Academic/Nonprofit Terms; Industry Terms: Not Available to Industry
Depositor comments: collaboration project
How to cite: GST_LIM1334 was a gift from Vesa Hytönen (Addgene plasmid # 182040 ; http://n2t.net/addgene:182040 ; RRID:Addgene_182040)
